>Addgene plasmid #121458 | pTJK503 | addgene full sequence | sequence record 238920 | Addgene NGS Result
GTAAAACGACGGCCAGTGAATTGTAATACGACTCACTATAGGGCGAATTGGAGCTCCACCGCGGTGGCGG
CCGCTCTAGAACTAGTGGATCCACGCTATGAAAAAGGAAAACAAATGACTCTTATAATTTGTTTCCCTCG
ACTTCTCTATTTAAATCCAAGATTTTAACTAATAAACTATTTAATAATAAAACAATTAACTCTTTATATG
GAAGCCTTGGAAATTAGCCGCCAAAATGGGATATACATTCCGTGCGAAGTGACCGCGTGGAAGGCCGGGT
ATCATCTTAAAAATCACTAGTTTCTTTTTTAGCGGAATGCAATAAAGGTGCTTTGTGCTGGTGTGGTTTA
CACGGAACATCTAGTAGCTAAAACTTGGTAACTCAATGGTGATCAGAATCCATAGAAGCATTTTTATTTC
TTAAAATGGGTGCTGCTCCTTCCAAAATTGTGGATGGTCTTTTAGAAGATACAAATTGTATGTACACTTC
GGAGTGAGGAAAAGAAAGAAAGGGGAAATTAACCGATTTTACTAACACTGACACTTTGAACAGTTGATAG
AGATGAAATTGAAAGGTTAAGGAAGAGATTCATGAAATTAGCTAGAGATAGCTCAGGGTCTATTGATAAA
AATGAATTTATGAGCATTCCTGGCGTTTCGTCAAACCCTCTTGCTGGACGTATAATGGAGGTTTTCGATG
CTGATAATAGTGGGGACGTGGATTTTCAAGAGTTCATCACAGGATTATCCATTTTCAGTGGGCGTGGGTC
CAAGGACGAAAAGTTAAGATTCGCCTTCAAAATCTACGACATTGACAAGGACGGTTTCATATCCAATGGT
GAGTTGTTCATCGTGTTGAAGATTATGGTAGGTTCTAATCTGGACGATGAACAGCTGCAACAGATAGTAG
ATAGGACGATAGTGGAAAACGATAGCGACGGCGACGGACGTTTAAGTTTCGAGGAGTTTAAGAATGCTAT
CGAAACCACAGAAGTGGCCAAGAGTCTGACATTGCAATACGATGTGTAAGACTAGGGGACACTTCATTCA
TTTATGGTATGCCAATATTTTTAAGAAAAGAAGAATAATACGCGATATTGTTTTTTAAGGAAGGAACGCA
CACTCGCCCAGTTAGAGTGCTGATGATATATACATATATATATGTATATGTAACAAACAATAAGAAGCTT
ATCGATACCGTCGACCTCGAGGGGGGGCCCGGTACCAGCTTTTGTTCCCTTTAGTGAGGGTTAATTTCGA
GCTTGGCGTAATCATGGTCATAGCTGTTTCCTGTGTGAAATTGTTATCCGCTCACAATTCCACACAACAT
ACGAGCCGGAAGCATAAAGTGTAAAGCCTGGGGTGCCTAATGAGTGAGCTAACTCACATTAATTGCGTTG
CGCTCACTGCCCGCTTTCCAGTCGGGAAACCTGTCGTGCCAGCTGCATTAATGAATCGGCCAACGCGCGG
GGAGAGGCGGTTTGCGTATTGGGCGCTCTTCCGCTTCCTCGCTCACTGACTCGCTGCGCTCGGTCGTTCG
GCTGCGGCGAGCGGTATCAGCTCACTCAAAGGCGGTAATACGGTTATCCACAGAATCAGGGGATAACGCA
GGAAAGAACATGTGAGCAAAAGGCCAGCAAAAGGCCAGGAACCGTAAAAAGGCCGCGTTGCTGGCGTTTT
TCCATAGGCTCCGCCCCCCTGACGAGCATCACAAAAATCGACGCTCAAGTCAGAGGTGGCGAAACCCGAC
AGGACTATAAAGATACCAGGCGTTTCCCCCTGGAAGCTCCCTCGTGCGCTCTCCTGTTCCGACCCTGCCG
CTTACCGGATACCTGTCCGCCTTTCTCCCTTCGGGAAGCGTGGCGCTTTCTCATAGCTCACGCTGTAGGT
ATCTCAGTTCGGTGTAGGTCGTTCGCTCCAAGCTGGGCTGTGTGCACGAACCCCCCGTTCAGCCCGACCG
CTGCGCCTTATCCGGTAACTATCGTCTTGAGTCCAACCCGGTAAGACACGACTTATCGCCACTGGCAGCA
GCCACTGGTAACAGGATTAGCAGAGCGAGGTATGTAGGCGGTGCTACAGAGTTCTTGAAGTGGTGGCCTA
ACTACGGCTACACTAGAAGAACAGTATTTGGTATCTGCGCTCTGCTGAAGCCAGTTACCTTCGGAAAAAG
AGTTGGTAGCTCTTGATCCGGCAAACAAACCACCGCTGGTAGCGGTGGTTTTTTTGTTTGCAAGCAGCAG
ATTACGCGCAGAAAAAAAGGATCTCAAGAAGATCCTTTGATCTTTTCTACGGGGTCTGACGCTCAGTGGA
ACGAAAACTCACGTTAAGGGATTTTGGTCATGAGATTATCAAAAAGGATCTTCACCTAGATCCTTTTAAA
TTAAAAATGAAGTTTTAAATCAATCTAAAGTATATATGAGTAAACTTGGTCTGACAGTTACCAATGCTTA
ATCAGTGAGGCACCTATCTCAGCGATCTGTCTATTTCGTTCATCCATAGTTGCCTGACTCCCCGTCGTGT
AGATAACTACGATACGGGAGGGCTTACCATCTGGCCCCAGTGCTGCAATGATACCGCGAGACCCACGCTC
ACCGGCTCCAGATTTATCAGCAATAAACCAGCCAGCCGGAAGGGCCGAGCGCAGAAGTGGTCCTGCAACT
TTATCCGCCTCCATCCAGTCTATTAATTGTTGCCGGGAAGCTAGAGTAAGTAGTTCGCCAGTTAATAGTT
TGCGCAACGTTGTTGCCATTGCTACAGGCATCGTGGTGTCACGCTCGTCGTTTGGTATGGCTTCATTCAG
CTCCGGTTCCCAACGATCAAGGCGAGTTACATGATCCCCCATGTTGTGCAAAAAAGCGGTTAGCTCCTTC
GGTCCTCCGATCGTTGTCAGAAGTAAGTTGGCCGCAGTGTTATCACTCATGGTTATGGCAGCACTGCATA
ATTCTCTTACTGTCATGCCATCCGTAAGATGCTTTTCTGTGACTGGTGAGTACTCAACCAAGTCATTCTG
AGAATAGTGTATGCGGCGACCGAGTTGCTCTTGCCCGGCGTCAATACGGGATAATACCGCGCCACATAGC
AGAACTTTAAAAGTGCTCATCATTGGAAAACGTTCTTCGGGGCGAAAACTCTCAAGGATCTTACCGCTGT
TGAGATCCAGTTCGATGTAACCCACTCGTGCACCCAACTGATCTTCAGCATCTTTTACTTTCACCAGCGT
TTCTGGGTGAGCAAAAACAGGAAGGCAAAATGCCGCAAAAAAGGGAATAAGGGCGACACGGAAATGTTGA
ATACTCATACTCTTCCTTTTTCAATATTATTGAAGCATTTATCAGGGTTATTGTCTCATGAGCGGATACA
TATTTGAATGTATTTAGAAAAATAAACAAATAGGGGTTCCGCGCACATTTCCCCGAAAAGTGCCACCTGA
CGGATCGCTTGCCTGTAACTTACACGCGCCTCGTATCTTTTAATGATGGAATAATTTGGGAATTTACTCT
GTGTTTATTTATTTTTATGTTTTGTATTTGGATTTTAGAAAGTAAATAAAGAAGGTAGAAGAGTTACGGA
ATGAAGAAAAAAAAATAAACAAAGGTTTAAAAAATTTCAACAAAAAGCGTACTTTACATATATATTTATT
AGACAAGAAAAGCAGATTAAATAGATATACATTCGATTAACGATAAGTAAAATGTAAAATCACAGGATTT
TCGTGTGTGGTCTTCTACACAGACAAGATGAAACAATTCGGCATTAATACCTGAGAGCAGGAAGAGCAAG
ATAAAAGGTAGTATTTGTTGGCGATCCCCCTAGAGTCTTTTACATCTTCGGAAAACAAAAACTATTTTTT
CTTTAATTTCTTTTTTTACTTTCTATTTTTAATTTATATATTTATATTAAAAAATTTAAATTATAATTAT
TTTTATAGCACGTGATGAAAAGGACCCTAAGAAACCATTATTATCATGACATTAACCTATAAAAATAGGC
GTATCACGAGGCCCTTTCGTCTCGCGCGTTTCGGTGATGACGGTGAAAACCTCTGACACATGCAGCTCCC
GGAGACGGTCACAGCTTGTCTGTAAGCGGATGCCGGGAGCAGACAAGCCCGTCAGGGCGCGTCAGCGGGT
GTTGGCGGGTGTCGGGGCTGGCTTAACTATGCGGCATCAGAGCAGATTGTACTGAGAGTGCACCATAAAT
TCCCGTTTTAAGAGCTTGGTGAGCGCTAGGAGTCACTGCCAGGTATCGTTTGAACACGGCATTAGTCAGG
GAAGTCATAACACAGTCCTTTCCCGCAATTTTCTTTTTCTATTACTCTTGGCCTCCTCTAGTACACTCTA
TATTTTTTTATGCCTCGGTAATGATTTTCATTTTTTTTTTTCCACCTAGCGGATGACTCTTTTTTTTTCT
TAGCGATTGGCATTATCACATAATGAATTATACATTATATAAAGTAATGTGATTTCTTCGAAGAATATAC
TAAAAAATGAGCAGGCAAGATAAACGAAGGCAAAGATGACAGAGCAGAAAGCCCTAGTAAAGCGTATTAC
AAATGAAACCAAGATTCAGATTGCGATCTCTTTAAAGGGTGGTCCCCTAGCGATAGAGCACTCGATCTTC
CCAGAAAAAGAGGCAGAAGCAGTAGCAGAACAGGCCACACAATCGCAAGTGATTAACGTCCACACAGGTA
TAGGGTTTCTGGACCATATGATACATGCTCTGGCCAAGCATTCCGGCTGGTCGCTAATCGTTGAGTGCAT
TGGTGACTTACACATAGACGACCATCACACCACTGAAGACTGCGGGATTGCTCTCGGTCAAGCTTTTAAA
GAGGCCCTAGGGGCCGTGCGTGGAGTAAAAAGGTTTGGATCAGGATTTGCGCCTTTGGATGAGGCACTTT
CCAGAGCGGTGGTAGATCTTTCGAACAGGCCGTACGCAGTTGTCGAACTTGGTTTGCAAAGGGAGAAAGT
AGGAGATCTCTCTTGCGAGATGATCCCGCATTTTCTTGAAAGCTTTGCAGAGGCTAGCAGAATTACCCTC
CACGTTGATTGTCTGCGAGGCAAGAATGATCATCACCGTAGTGAGAGTGCGTTCAAGGCTCTTGCGGTTG
CCATAAGAGAAGCCACCTCGCCCAATGGTACCAACGATGTTCCCTCCACCAAAGGTGTTCTTATGTAGTG
ACACCGATTATTTAAAGCTGCAGCATACGATATATATACATGTGTATATATGTATACCTATGAATGTCAG
TAAGTATGTATACGAACAGTATGATACTGAAGATGACAAGGTAATGCATCATTCTATACGTGTCATTCTG
AACGAGGCGCGCTTTCCTTTTTTCTTTTTGCTTTTTCTTTTTTTTTCTCTTGAACTCGACGGATCTATGC
GGTGTGAAATACCGCACAGATGCGTAAGGAGAAAATACCGCATCAGGAAATTGTAAGCGTTAATATTTTG
TTAAAATTCGCGTTAAATTTTTGTTAAATCAGCTCATTTTTTAACCAATAGGCCGAAATCGGCAAAATCC
CTTATAAATCAAAAGAATAGACCGAGATAGGGT
[37 nt withheld, positions 5564-5600]
AAAGAACGTGGACTCCAACGTCAAAGG
[49 nt withheld, positions 5628-5676]
T
[91 nt withheld, positions 5678-5768]
G
[124 nt withheld, positions 5770-5893]
CCATTCGCCATTCAGGCTGCGCAACTGTTGGGAAGGGCGATCGGTGCGGGCCTCTTCGCTATTACGCCAG
CTGGCGAAAGGGGGATGTGCTGCAAGGCGATTAAGTTGGGTAACGCCAGGGTTTTCCCAGTCACGACGTT
Features (pLannotate 1.2.2; 21 found; start..end, strand, type, name):
     24..42      +  promoter       T7 promoter: promoter for bacteriophage T7 RNA polymerase
     51..92      +  misc_feature   MCS (fragment): pBluescript multiple cloning site
    556..1026    +  CDS            CNB1 (fragment): CANB_YEAST - Also known as YCN2, YCNB. Experimental evidence at protein level: Swiss-Prot protein existence level 1. Regulatory subunit of calcineurin, a calcium-dependent, calmodulin stimulated protein phosphatase. Confers calcium sensitivity. From Saccharomyces cerevisiae (strain ATCC 204508 / S288c) (Baker's yeast).
   1185..1226    +  misc_feature   MCS (fragment): pBluescript multiple cloning site
   1238..1256    -  promoter       T3 promoter: promoter for bacteriophage T3 RNA polymerase
   1301..1317    -  protein_bind   lac operator: The lac repressor binds to the lac operator to inhibit transcription in E. coli. This inhibition can be relieved by adding lactose or isopropyl-β-D-thiogalactopyranoside (IPTG). lac repressor encoded by lacI
   1325..1355    -  promoter       lac promoter: promoter for the E. coli lac operon
   1370..1391    -  protein_bind   CAP binding site: CAP binding activates transcription in the presence of cAMP. E. coli catabolite activator protein
   1404..1496    -  CDS            lacI (fragment): lac repressor; lacI; The lac repressor binds to the lac operator to inhibit transcription in E. coli. This inhibition can be relieved by adding lactose or isopropyl-β-D-thiogalactopyranoside (IPTG).
   1679..2267    -  rep_origin     ori: high-copy-number ColE1/pMB1/pBR322/pUC origin of replication
   2438..3298    -  CDS            AmpR: β-lactamase; bla; confers resistance to ampicillin, carbenicillin, and related antibiotics
   3299..3403    -  promoter       AmpR promoter: bla
   3433..3936    -  misc_feature   CEN/ARS: S. cerevisiae CEN6 centromere fused to an autonomously replicating sequence
   4011..4046    +  CDS            rop (fragment): Rop protein, which maintains plasmids at low copy number; rop
   4148..4197    +  misc_feature   bom (fragment): basis of mobility region from pBR322
   4198..4278    -  CDS            MRM1 (fragment): MRM1_YEAST - Also known as PET56 From Saccharomyces cerevisiae (strain ATCC 204508 / S288c) (Baker's yeast).
   4328..4515    +  promoter       HIS3 promoter: S. cerevisiae HIS3
   4516..5178    +  CDS            HIS3: imidazoleglycerol-phosphate dehydratase, required for histidine biosynthesis; S. cerevisiae HIS3; yeast auxotrophic marker
   5386..5437    +  misc_feature   bom (fragment): basis of mobility region from pBR322
   5465..5893    -  rep_origin     f1 ori (sequence partly withheld): f1 bacteriophage origin of replication; arrow indicates direction of (+) strand synthesis
   5897..21      -  CDS            lacZα (fragment) (across the origin): LacZα fragment of β-galactosidase; lacZ fragment
