[The description below was written by a language model from this plasmid's Addgene catalogue record and pLannotate feature annotations shown in this document.]
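Description:
pTJK503 is a low-copy yeast centromeric shuttle plasmid built on the pRS313 backbone, carrying a mutant allele of the Saccharomyces cerevisiae CNB1 gene, which encodes calcineurin B, the calcium-binding regulatory subunit of the calcineurin protein phosphatase. In yeast the plasmid is maintained by a CEN6/ARS element, which gives stable, roughly single-copy inheritance, and it is selected through the HIS3 auxotrophic marker (with its own promoter) in histidine-requiring strains. In E. coli it replicates from a high-copy ColE1/pUC-type origin and is selected with ampicillin via the β-lactamase gene. An f1 origin is also present. The lacZα, lac promoter/operator and other small fragments in the annotation are remnants of the pBluescript-derived backbone.

The insert was cloned between the XhoI and BamHI sites of the polylinker, which is flanked by T3 and T7 promoters that serve as sequencing primer sites. According to the record, expression is driven by the endogenous CNB1 genomic promoter region, so the allele should be expressed at near-native levels; the feature table annotates the CNB1 coding region only as a fragment and does not separately mark the promoter or terminator sequences. The allele, named CNB1mutEF1, changes aspartic acid 34 to alanine, and the name indicates that the substitution targets the first EF-hand calcium-binding motif. The associated study examined how the individual calcium-binding domains of calcineurin B contribute to calcineurin signalling, so the plasmid is suited to expressing this EF-hand mutant in yeast to assess the effect on calcineurin-dependent responses.
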