Addgene plasmid #121458: pTJK503
Purpose: CEN HIS3 CNB1mutEF1
Depositing lab: Tami Kingsbury. Depositing organization: University of Maryland, Baltimore. Publication: Calcineurin Regulatory Subunit Calcium-Binding Domains Differentially Contribute to Calcineurin Signaling in Saccharomyces cerevisiae. Connolly S, Quasi-Woode D, Waldron L, Eberly C, Waters K, Muller EM, Kingsbury TJ. Genetics. 2018 Jul;209(3):801-813. doi: 10.1534/genetics.118.300911. Epub 2018 May 7. PubMed 29735720.
Backbone
  Vector backbone: pRS313
  Backbone size w/o insert (bp): 4967
  Vector type: Yeast CEN plasmid
  Selectable markers: HIS3
Growth in bacteria
  Bacterial resistance: Ampicillin, 100 μg/mL
  Growth temperature: 37°C
  Growth strain: DH5alpha
  Copy number: Unknown
Gene/Insert
  Gene/Insert name: CNB1mutEF1 (alt name: Calcineurin B)
  Species: S. cerevisiae (budding yeast)
  Mutation: Changed aspartic acid 34 to alanine
  GenBank ID: NC_001143.9 NM_001179756.1
  Entrez Gene: CNB1 (a.k.a. YKL190W, CRV1, YCN2)
  Promoter: Endogenous genomic promoter region
  Cloning method: Restriction Enzyme; 5′ cloning site XhoI (not destroyed); 3′ cloning site BamHI (not destroyed)
  Sequencing primers: 5′ T3 promoter primer; 3′ T7 promoter primer
Terms and licenses: Academic/Nonprofit Terms; Industry Terms: Not Available to Industry
How to cite: pTJK503 was a gift from Tami Kingsbury (Addgene plasmid # 121458 ; http://n2t.net/addgene:121458 ; RRID:Addgene_121458)
